Addgene plasmid #194827: MAC-C Sars-CoV-2 ORF8_R52I
Purpose: Sars-CoV-2 ORF8_R52I in MAC-C destination vector
Depositing lab: Markku Varjosalo. Depositing organization: University of Helsinki, Institute of Biotechnology. Publication: The comprehensive SARS-CoV-2 ‘hijackome’ knowledge base— reveals significant changes in host cell protein expression and activation by multiple SARS-CoV-2 variants. Varjosalo M, Huuskonen S, Liu X, Redchuk T, Salokas K, Lundberg R, Maljanen S, Belik M, Reinholm A, Kolehmainen P, Tripathi G, Laine P, Belanov S, Auvinen P, Vartiainen M, Laine L, Österlund P, Julkkunen I, Kakkola L. 10 May 2024, Research Square 10.21203/rs.3.rs-4322477/v1.
Backbone
  Vector backbone: MAC-tag-C (#108077)
  Vector type: Mammalian Expression
  Selectable markers: Hygromycin
Growth in bacteria
  Bacterial resistance: Ampicillin, 100 μg/mL
  Growth temperature: 37°C
  Growth strain: DH5alpha
  Copy number: High Copy
Gene/Insert
  Gene/Insert name: ORF8_R52I (alt name: ORF8 R52I)
  Species: Sars-CoV-2
  Mutation: R52I
  Entrez Gene: ORF8 (a.k.a. GU280_gp09)
  Tag / fusion protein: MAC-C (C terminal on backbone)
Terms and licenses: Academic/Nonprofit Terms; Industry Terms
Depositor comments: Please visit https://doi.org/10.21203/rs.3.rs-4322477/v1 for preprint.
How to cite: MAC-C Sars-CoV-2 ORF8_R52I was a gift from Markku Varjosalo (Addgene plasmid # 194827 ; http://n2t.net/addgene:194827 ; RRID:Addgene_194827)
