[The description below was written by a language model from this plasmid's Addgene catalogue record and pLannotate feature annotations shown in this document.]
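Description:
MAC-C Sars-CoV-2 ORF8_R52I is a 6.7 kb mammalian expression plasmid built on the MAC-tag-C Gateway destination backbone. It carries the SARS-CoV-2 accessory protein ORF8 with the R52I substitution. It is maintained in E. coli through a high-copy ColE1/pUC-type origin and an ampicillin resistance gene (β-lactamase with its own promoter). A partial f1 origin and remnants of the lac promoter/operator region are also annotated.

The ORF8 coding sequence sits between attB1 and attB2 sites, the scars left by Gateway recombination into the destination vector. Expression is driven by the CMV enhancer and immediate-early promoter. Short tet-operator-like matches lie directly downstream of this promoter, which suggests a tetracycline-regulatable CMV/TetO arrangement, although the record does not state this. Downstream of attB2 lies a coding region matching E. coli birA, followed by the bGH polyadenylation signal. This fits the catalogue entry of a C-terminal MAC tag supplied by the backbone. The biotin ligase portion of such a tag allows proximity-dependent biotinylation of neighbouring proteins, but the annotation does not resolve any other tag components.

A FRT site immediately precedes a hygromycin resistance gene that has no annotated promoter of its own and ends in an SV40 poly(A) signal. This layout is typical of FLP-mediated integration into a genomic FRT landing site, where hygromycin selection recovers stable isogenic cell lines. The associated study mapped how proteins from several SARS-CoV-2 variants alter host protein expression and activation, so the construct is presumably meant for comparing host interaction partners of variant ORF8 with the reference protein.
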