Features (pLannotate 1.2.2; 24 found; start..end, strand, type, name):
    114..135     +  promoter       SV40 promoter (fragment): SV40 enhancer and early promoter
    156..389     +  rep_origin     f1 ori (fragment) (sequence partly withheld): f1 bacteriophage origin of replication; arrow indicates direction of (+) strand synthesis
    394..441     +  protein_bind   FRT: FLP-mediated recombination occurs in the 8-bp core sequence TCTAGAAA (Turan and Bode, 2011). FLP recombinase from the Saccharomyces cerevisiae 2μ plasmid
    449..1471    +  CDS            HygR: aminoglycoside phosphotransferase from E. coli; aph(4)-Ia; confers resistance to hygromycin
   1481..1606    +  CDS            ble (fragment): BLE_KLEPN - Experimental evidence at protein level: Swiss-Prot protein existence level 1. Binding protein with a strong affinity to the bleomycin family of antibiotics. Binds to CL990; an antimitotic-antibiotic compound. From Klebsiella pneumoniae.
   1601..1722    +  polyA_signal   SV40 poly(A) signal: SV40 polyadenylation signal
   1795..1811    -  protein_bind   lac operator: The lac repressor binds to the lac operator to inhibit transcription in E. coli. This inhibition can be relieved by adding lactose or isopropyl-β-D-thiogalactopyranoside (IPTG). lac repressor encoded by lacI
   1819..1849    -  promoter       lac promoter: promoter for the E. coli lac operon
   1864..1885    -  protein_bind   CAP binding site: CAP binding activates transcription in the presence of cAMP. E. coli catabolite activator protein
   1898..1990    -  CDS            lacI (fragment): lac repressor; lacI; The lac repressor binds to the lac operator to inhibit transcription in E. coli. This inhibition can be relieved by adding lactose or isopropyl-β-D-thiogalactopyranoside (IPTG).
   2173..2761    -  rep_origin     ori: high-copy-number ColE1/pMB1/pBR322/pUC origin of replication
   2932..3792    -  CDS            AmpR: β-lactamase; bla; confers resistance to ampicillin, carbenicillin, and related antibiotics
   3793..3897    -  promoter       AmpR promoter: bla
   3956..4008    -  misc_feature   bom (fragment): basis of mobility region from pBR322
   4163..4542    +  enhancer       CMV enhancer: human cytomegalovirus immediate early enhancer
   4543..4746    +  promoter       CMV promoter: human cytomegalovirus (CMV) immediate early promoter
   4748..4767    +  promoter       PLtetO-1 promoter (fragment): modified phage lambda PL promoter with tet operator sites (Lutz and Bujard, 1997)
   4769..4788    +  promoter       PLtetO-1 promoter (fragment): modified phage lambda PL promoter with tet operator sites (Lutz and Bujard, 1997)
   4796..4829    +  promoter       TRE3GV promoter (fragment): 3rd-generation Tet-responsive promoter that can be activated by binding of Tet-On® 3G, optimized for retroviral and lentiviral vectors
   4964..4988    +  protein_bind   attB1: mutant version of attB; recombination site for the Gateway® BP reaction BP Clonase™
   4994..5356    +  CDS            NS8_SARS2: Experimental evidence at protein level: Swiss-Prot protein existence level 1. Plays a role in modulating host immune response (PubMed:31986261). Binds to IL17RA receptor, leading to IL17 pathway activation and an increased secretion of pro-inflammatory factors. Contributes to cytokine storm during COVID-19 infection. From Severe acute respiratory syndrome coronavirus 2 (2019-nCoV) (SARS-CoV-2).
   5358..5382    -  protein_bind   attB2: mutant version of attB; recombination site for the Gateway® BP reaction BP Clonase™
   5570..6529    +  CDS            birA: BIRA_ECOLI - Also known as bioR, dhbB. Experimental evidence at protein level: Swiss-Prot protein existence level 1. Acts both as a biotin--[acetyl-CoA-carboxylase] ligase and a biotin-operon repressor. In the presence of ATP, BirA activates biotin to form the BirA-biotinyl-5'-adenylate (BirA-bio-5'-AMP or holoBirA) complex. HoloBirA can either transfer the biotinyl moiety to the biotin carboxyl carrier protein (BCCP) subunit of acetyl-CoA carboxylase, or bind to the biotin operator site and inhibit transcription of the operon. From Escherichia coli (strain K12).
   6579..110     +  polyA_signal   bGH poly(A) signal (across the origin): bovine growth hormone polyadenylation signal
>Addgene plasmid #194827 | MAC-C Sars-CoV-2 ORF8_R52I | addgene full sequence | sequence record 383904 | Addgene NGS Result
TTGTCTGAGTAGGTGTCATTCTATTCTGGGGGGTGGGGTGGGGCAGGACAGCAAGGGGGAGGATTGGGAA
GACAATAGCAGGCATGCTGGGGATGCGGTGGGCTCTATGGCTTCTGAGGCGGAAAGAACCAGCTGGGGCT
CTAGGGGGTATCCCC
[124 nt withheld, positions 156-279]
C
[91 nt withheld, positions 281-371]
AGGGTGATGGTTCACGTACCTAGAAGTTCCTATTCCGAAGTTCCTATTCTCTAGAAAGTATAGGAACTTC
CTTGGCCAAAAAGCCTGAACTCACCGCGACGTCTGTCGAGAAGTTTCTGATCGAAAAGTTCGACAGCGTC
TCCGACCTGATGCAGCTCTCGGAGGGCGAAGAATCTCGTGCTTTCAGCTTCGATGTAGGAGGGCGTGGAT
ATGTCCTGCGGGTAAATAGCTGCGCCGATGGTTTCTACAAAGATCGTTATGTTTATCGGCACTTTGCATC
GGCCGCGCTCCCGATTCCGGAAGTGCTTGACATTGGGGAATTCAGCGAGAGCCTGACCTATTGCATCTCC
CGCCGTGCACAGGGTGTCACGTTGCAAGACCTGCCTGAAACCGAACTGCCCGCTGTTCTGCAGCCGGTCG
CGGAGGCCATGGATGCGATCGCTGCGGCCGATCTTAGCCAGACGAGCGGGTTCGGCCCATTCGGACCGCA
AGGAATCGGTCAATACACTACATGGCGTGATTTCATATGCGCGATTGCTGATCCCCATGTGTATCACTGG
CAAACTGTGATGGACGACACCGTCAGTGCGTCCGTCGCGCAGGCTCTCGATGAGCTGATGCTTTGGGCCG
AGGACTGCCCCGAAGTCCGGCACCTCGTGCACGCGGATTTCGGCTCCAACAATGTCCTGACGGACAATGG
CCGCATAACAGCGGTCATTGACTGGAGCGAGGCGATGTTCGGGGATTCCCAATACGAGGTCGCCAACATC
TTCTTCTGGAGGCCGTGGTTGGCTTGTATGGAGCAGCAGACGCGCTACTTCGAGCGGAGGCATCCGGAGC
TTGCAGGATCGCCGCGGCTCCGGGCGTATATGCTCCGCATTGGTCTTGACCAACTCTATCAGAGCTTGGT
TGACGGCAATTTCGATGATGCAGCTTGGGCGCAGGGTCGATGCGACGCAATCGTCCGATCCGGAGCCGGG
ACTGTCGGGCGTACACAAATCGCCCGCAGAAGCGCGGCCGTCTGGACCGATGGCTGTGTAGAAGTACTCG
CCGATAGTGGAAACCGACGCCCCAGCACTCGTCCGAGGGCAAAGGAATAGCACGTACTACGAGATTTCGA
TTCCACCGCCGCCTTCTATGAAAGGTTGGGCTTCGGAATCGTTTTCCGGGACGCCGGCTGGATGATCCTC
CAGCGCGGGGATCTCATGCTGGAGTTCTTCGCCCACCCCAACTTGTTTATTGCAGCTTATAATGGTTACA
AATAAAGCAATAGCATCACAAATTTCACAAATAAAGCATTTTTTTCACTGCATTCTAGTTGTGGTTTGTC
CAAACTCATCAATGTATCTTATCATGTCTGTATACCGTCGACCTCTAGCTAGAGCTTGGCGTAATCATGG
TCATAGCTGTTTCCTGTGTGAAATTGTTATCCGCTCACAATTCCACACAACATACGAGCCGGAAGCATAA
AGTGTAAAGCCTGGGGTGCCTAATGAGTGAGCTAACTCACATTAATTGCGTTGCGCTCACTGCCCGCTTT
CCAGTCGGGAAACCTGTCGTGCCAGCTGCATTAATGAATCGGCCAACGCGCGGGGAGAGGCGGTTTGCGT
ATTGGGCGCTCTTCCGCTTCCTCGCTCACTGACTCGCTGCGCTCGGTCGTTCGGCTGCGGCGAGCGGTAT
CAGCTCACTCAAAGGCGGTAATACGGTTATCCACAGAATCAGGGGATAACGCAGGAAAGAACATGTGAGC
AAAAGGCCAGCAAAAGGCCAGGAACCGTAAAAAGGCCGCGTTGCTGGCGTTTTTCCATAGGCTCCGCCCC
CCTGACGAGCATCACAAAAATCGACGCTCAAGTCAGAGGTGGCGAAACCCGACAGGACTATAAAGATACC
AGGCGTTTCCCCCTGGAAGCTCCCTCGTGCGCTCTCCTGTTCCGACCCTGCCGCTTACCGGATACCTGTC
CGCCTTTCTCCCTTCGGGAAGCGTGGCGCTTTCTCATAGCTCACGCTGTAGGTATCTCAGTTCGGTGTAG
GTCGTTCGCTCCAAGCTGGGCTGTGTGCACGAACCCCCCGTTCAGCCCGACCGCTGCGCCTTATCCGGTA
ACTATCGTCTTGAGTCCAACCCGGTAAGACACGACTTATCGCCACTGGCAGCAGCCACTGGTAACAGGAT
TAGCAGAGCGAGGTATGTAGGCGGTGCTACAGAGTTCTTGAAGTGGTGGCCTAACTACGGCTACACTAGA
AGAACAGTATTTGGTATCTGCGCTCTGCTGAAGCCAGTTACCTTCGGAAAAAGAGTTGGTAGCTCTTGAT
CCGGCAAACAAACCACCGCTGGTAGCGGTGGTTTTTTTGTTTGCAAGCAGCAGATTACGCGCAGAAAAAA
AGGATCTCAAGAAGATCCTTTGATCTTTTCTACGGGGTCTGACGCTCAGTGGAACGAAAACTCACGTTAA
GGGATTTTGGTCATGAGATTATCAAAAAGGATCTTCACCTAGATCCTTTTAAATTAAAAATGAAGTTTTA
AATCAATCTAAAGTATATATGAGTAAACTTGGTCTGACAGTTACCAATGCTTAATCAGTGAGGCACCTAT
CTCAGCGATCTGTCTATTTCGTTCATCCATAGTTGCCTGACTCCCCGTCGTGTAGATAACTACGATACGG
GAGGGCTTACCATCTGGCCCCAGTGCTGCAATGATACCGCGAGACCCACGCTCACCGGCTCCAGATTTAT
CAGCAATAAACCAGCCAGCCGGAAGGGCCGAGCGCAGAAGTGGTCCTGCAACTTTATCCGCCTCCATCCA
GTCTATTAATTGTTGCCGGGAAGCTAGAGTAAGTAGTTCGCCAGTTAATAGTTTGCGCAACGTTGTTGCC
ATTGCTACAGGCATCGTGGTGTCACGCTCGTCGTTTGGTATGGCTTCATTCAGCTCCGGTTCCCAACGAT
CAAGGCGAGTTACATGATCCCCCATGTTGTGCAAAAAAGCGGTTAGCTCCTTCGGTCCTCCGATCGTTGT
CAGAAGTAAGTTGGCCGCAGTGTTATCACTCATGGTTATGGCAGCACTGCATAATTCTCTTACTGTCATG
CCATCCGTAAGATGCTTTTCTGTGACTGGTGAGTACTCAACCAAGTCATTCTGAGAATAGTGTATGCGGC
GACCGAGTTGCTCTTGCCCGGCGTCAATACGGGATAATACCGCGCCACATAGCAGAACTTTAAAAGTGCT
CATCATTGGAAAACGTTCTTCGGGGCGAAAACTCTCAAGGATCTTACCGCTGTTGAGATCCAGTTCGATG
TAACCCACTCGTGCACCCAACTGATCTTCAGCATCTTTTACTTTCACCAGCGTTTCTGGGTGAGCAAAAA
CAGGAAGGCAAAATGCCGCAAAAAAGGGAATAAGGGCGACACGGAAATGTTGAATACTCATACTCTTCCT
TTTTCAATATTATTGAAGCATTTATCAGGGTTATTGTCTCATGAGCGGATACATATTTGAATGTATTTAG
AAAAATAAACAAATAGGGGTTCCGCGCACATTTCCCCGAAAAGTGCCACCTGACGTCGACGGATCGGGAG
ATCTCCCGATCCCCTATGGTGCACTCTCAGTACAATCTGCTCTGATGCCGCATAGTTAAGCCAGTATCTG
CTCCCTGCTTGTGTGTTGGAGGTCGCTGAGTAGTGCGCGAGCAAAATTTAAGCTACAACAAGGCAAGGCT
TGACCGACAATTGCATGAAGAATCTGCTTAGGGTTAGGCGTTTTGCGCTGCTTCGCGATGTACGGGCCAG
ATATACGCGTTGACATTGATTATTGACTAGTTATTAATAGTAATCAATTACGGGGTCATTAGTTCATAGC
CCATATATGGAGTTCCGCGTTACATAACTTACGGTAAATGGCCCGCCTGGCTGACCGCCCAACGACCCCC
GCCCATTGACGTCAATAATGACGTATGTTCCCATAGTAACGCCAATAGGGACTTTCCATTGACGTCAATG
GGTGGAGTATTTACGGTAAACTGCCCACTTGGCAGTACATCAAGTGTATCATATGCCAAGTACGCCCCCT
ATTGACGTCAATGACGGTAAATGGCCCGCCTGGCATTATGCCCAGTACATGACCTTATGGGACTTTCCTA
CTTGGCAGTACATCTACGTATTAGTCATCGCTATTACCATGGTGATGCGGTTTTGGCAGTACATCAATGG
GCGTGGATAGCGGTTTGACTCACGGGGATTTCCAAGTCTCCACCCCATTGACGTCAATGGGAGTTTGTTT
TGGCACCAAAATCAACGGGACTTTCCAAAATGTCGTAACAACTCCGCCCCATTGACGCAAATGGGCGGTA
GGCGTGTACGGTGGGAGGTCTATATAAGCAGAGCTCTCCCTATCAGTGATAGAGATCTCCCTATCAGTGA
TAGAGATCGTCGACGAGCTCGTTTAGTGAACCGTCAGATCGCCTGGAGACGCCATCCACGCTGTTTTGAC
CTCCATAGAAGACACCGGGACCGATCCAGCCTCCGGACTCTAGCGTTTAAACTTAAGCTTGGTACCGAGC
TCGGATCCACTAGTCCAGTGTGGTGGAATTCTGCAGATATCAACAAGTTTGTACAAAAAAGCAGGCTCCA
CCATGAAGTTTCTCGTGTTCTTGGGCATTATCACCACAGTCGCGGCTTTTCATCAAGAATGCTCTTTGCA
GTCTTGTACACAGCATCAACCTTATGTCGTCGATGATCCTTGCCCGATTCACTTTTACAGTAAATGGTAT
ATCAGGGTAGGGGCCATAAAAAGCGCACCATTGATTGAATTGTGTGTGGACGAGGCAGGGAGCAAAAGTC
CGATTCAATACATTGACATCGGTAATTATACTGTCAGTTGTTCCCCCTTTACGATCAACTGCCAAGAACC
CAAACTGGGGAGCTTGGTGGTCCGATGTTCCTTCTATGAAGATTTTCTTGAGTATCACGATGTCAGGGTG
GTCCTTGACTTTATAGACCCAGCTTTCTTGTACAAAGTGGTTGATATCAAGGCCGCCGACATCACCAGCC
TGTACAAGAAAGTGGGGTGGAGCCATCCCCAGTTCGAGAAGGGCGGAGGATCTGGCGGCGGAAGCGGCGG
AGGAAGCTGGTCCCACCCTCAGTTTGAGAAAGGCACCGAGCTGGGCAGCACCATGGCCAGCTACCCCTAC
GACGTGCCCGACTACGCCAAGGACAACACCGTGCCCCTGAAGCTGATCGCCCTGCTGGCCAACGGCGAGT
TCCACTCTGGCGAGCAGCTGGGCGAGACACTGGGCATGAGCAGAGCCGCCATCAACAAGCACATCCAGAC
CCTGCGGGACTGGGGCGTGGACGTGTTCACAGTGCCCGGCAAGGGCTACAGCCTGCCCGAGCCCATCCAG
CTGCTGAACGCCAAGCAGATCCTGGGCCAGCTGGATGGCGGATCTGTGGCCGTGCTGCCCGTGATCGACA
GCACCAACCAGTATCTGCTCGACCGGATCGGCGAGCTGAAGTCCGGCGACGCCTGTATCGCCGAGTACCA
GCAGGCCGGCAGAGGCGGCAGGGGCAGAAAGTGGTTCAGCCCCTTCGGCGCCAACCTGTACCTGAGCATG
TTCTGGAGACTGGAACAGGGCCCAGCCGCCGCTATTGGCCTGAGCCTGGTCATCGGCATCGTGATGGCCG
AGGTGCTGCGGAAGCTGGGCGCCGACAAAGTGCGCGTGAAGTGGCCCAACGACCTGTATCTGCAGGACCG
GAAGCTGGCCGGCATCCTGGTGGAACTGACCGGCAAAACAGGCGACGCCGCCCAGATCGTGATCGGCGCT
GGCATCAACATGGCCATGCGGCGGGTGGAAGAGAGCGTGGTCAACCAGGGCTGGATCACCCTGCAGGAAG
CCGGCATCAACCTGGACCGGAACACCCTGGCCGCCATGCTGATCAGAGAGCTGAGAGCCGCCCTGGAACT
GTTCGAGCAGGAAGGCCTGGCCCCCTACCTGAGCAGATGGGAGAAGCTGGACAACTTCATCAACCGGCCC
GTGAAACTGATCATCGGCGACAAAGAGATCTTCGGCATCAGCCGGGGCATCGACAAGCAGGGGGCCCTGC
TCCTGGAACAGGACGGCATCATCAAGCCCTGGATGGGCGGCGAGATCAGCCTGCGGAGCGCCGAGAAGTG
ATGACTCGAGTCTAGAGGGCCCGTTTAAACCCGCTGATCAGCCTCGACTGTGCCTTCTAGTTGCCAGCCA
TCTGTTGTTTGCCCCTCCCCCGTGCCTTCCTTGACCCTGGAAGGTGCCACTCCCACTGTCCTTTCCTAAT
AAAATGAGGAAATTGCATCGCA
